Addgene plasmid #200792: CLIPf-KIF5A(Δ954-1027)-SNAPf-HisTag-FLAG
Purpose: Mammalian expression of CLIPf-KIF5A(Δ954-1027)-SNAPf-HisTag-FLAG
Depositing lab: Alison Twelvetrees. Depositing organization: University of Sheffield. Publication: Kinesin-1 is highly flexible and adopts an open conformation in the absence of cargo. Smith ER, Turner ED, Abdelhamid MAS, Craggs TD, Twelvetrees AE. iScience. 2026 Feb 2;29(3):114875. doi: 10.1016/j.isci.2026.114875. eCollection 2026 Mar 20. PubMed 41732280.
Backbone
  Vector backbone: pCLAP
  Backbone size w/o insert (bp): 6558
  Vector type: Mammalian Expression
  Selectable markers: Neomycin (select with G418)
Growth in bacteria
  Bacterial resistance: Ampicillin, 100 μg/mL
  Growth temperature: 37°C
  Growth strain: DH5alpha
  Copy number: High Copy
Gene/Insert
  Gene/Insert name: KIF5A
  Species: M. musculus (mouse)
  Insert size (bp): 2859
  Mutation: Δ954-1027
  Entrez Gene: Kif5a (a.k.a. D10Bwg0738e, Khc, Kif5, Kns, mKIAA4086)
  Promoter: CMV & T7
  Tag / fusion protein: CLIPf (N terminal on backbone); SNAPf, HisTag, FLAG (C terminal on backbone)
  Cloning method: Ligation Independent Cloning
  Sequencing primers: 5′ AGCGAGTCTCACCTGGCC; 3′ TGCAGCCAGGTGGCTGTAGGA
Terms and licenses: Academic/Nonprofit Terms; Industry Terms: Not Available to Industry
Depositor comments: Please visit https://doi.org/10.1101/2024.12.20.629623 for bioRxiv preprint.
How to cite: CLIPf-KIF5A(Δ954-1027)-SNAPf-HisTag-FLAG was a gift from Alison Twelvetrees (Addgene plasmid # 200792 ; http://n2t.net/addgene:200792 ; RRID:Addgene_200792)
