[The description below was written by a language model from this plasmid's Addgene catalogue record and pLannotate feature annotations shown in this document.]
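Description:
CLIPf-KIF5A(Δ954-1027)-SNAPf-HisTag-FLAG is a mammalian expression plasmid built on the pCLAP backbone, with a sequenced length of about 9.4 kb. It encodes mouse kinesin-1 heavy chain KIF5A lacking residues 954-1027, a C-terminal truncation. In bacteria it replicates from a high-copy ColE1/pUC-type origin and is selected with ampicillin through the β-lactamase gene; an f1 origin is also present. For mammalian cells, an SV40 early promoter drives a neomycin phosphotransferase cassette ending in an SV40 polyadenylation signal, allowing G418 selection. Short annotated fragments such as the ble, lacI, bom and HIV-1 LTR matches appear to be backbone remnants or partial similarity hits rather than functional elements.

The expression cassette uses the CMV enhancer and immediate-early promoter, followed by a T7 promoter, and terminates at the bovine growth hormone polyadenylation signal. The open reading frame begins with a CLIPf tag, runs directly into the roughly 2.9 kb Kif5a coding sequence (which spans the numbering origin of the sequence record), and continues into SNAPf, a His tag and a FLAG epitope. The annotation software labels both self-labelling tags as fragments of human MGMT, which fits because SNAP and CLIP tags are engineered derivatives of that alkyltransferase. The two tags react covalently with different substrates (benzylguanine and benzylcytosine derivatives respectively), so distinct fluorophores can be attached to the N- and C-terminal ends of the same polypeptide, while the His and FLAG tags support affinity purification and detection. The associated publication concerns the flexibility and open versus closed conformation of kinesin-1, consistent with use of this dual-labelled truncation to produce protein for conformational measurements, although the record itself states only mammalian expression as the purpose.
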