Features (pLannotate 1.2.2; 23 found; start..end, strand, type, name):
   1296..1856    +  CDS            MGMT (fragment): MGMT_HUMAN - Experimental evidence at protein level: Swiss-Prot protein existence level 1. Involved in the cellular defense against the biological effects of O6-methylguanine (O6-MeG) and O4-methylthymine (O4-MeT) in DNA. Repairs the methylated nucleobase in DNA by stoichiometrically transferring the methyl group to a cysteine residue in the enzyme. This is a suicide reaction: the enzyme is irreversibly inactivated. From Homo sapiens (Human).
   1893..1915    +  CDS            5xFLAG (fragment): five tandem FLAG® epitope tags
   1970..2194    +  polyA_signal   bGH poly(A) signal: bovine growth hormone polyadenylation signal
   2198..2219    +  promoter       SV40 promoter (fragment): SV40 enhancer and early promoter
   2240..2668    +  rep_origin     f1 ori (sequence partly withheld): f1 bacteriophage origin of replication; arrow indicates direction of (+) strand synthesis
   2682..3011    +  promoter       SV40 promoter: SV40 enhancer and early promoter
   3078..3869    +  CDS            neo: KKA2_KLEPN - Also known as kan, nptII. Experimental evidence at protein level: Swiss-Prot protein existence level 1. Resistance to kanamycin, neomycin, paromomycin, ribostamycin, butirosin and gentamicin B. From Klebsiella pneumoniae.
   3893..4051    +  CDS            ble (fragment): BLE_KLEPN - Experimental evidence at protein level: Swiss-Prot protein existence level 1. Binding protein with a strong affinity to the bleomycin family of antibiotics. Binds to CL990; an antimitotic-antibiotic compound. From Klebsiella pneumoniae.
   4046..4167    +  polyA_signal   SV40 poly(A) signal: SV40 polyadenylation signal
   4240..4256    -  protein_bind   lac operator: The lac repressor binds to the lac operator to inhibit transcription in E. coli. This inhibition can be relieved by adding lactose or isopropyl-β-D-thiogalactopyranoside (IPTG). lac repressor encoded by lacI
   4264..4294    -  promoter       lac promoter: promoter for the E. coli lac operon
   4309..4330    -  protein_bind   CAP binding site: CAP binding activates transcription in the presence of cAMP. E. coli catabolite activator protein
   4343..4435    -  CDS            lacI (fragment): lac repressor; lacI; The lac repressor binds to the lac operator to inhibit transcription in E. coli. This inhibition can be relieved by adding lactose or isopropyl-β-D-thiogalactopyranoside (IPTG).
   4618..5206    -  rep_origin     ori: high-copy-number ColE1/pMB1/pBR322/pUC origin of replication
   5377..6237    -  CDS            AmpR: β-lactamase; bla; confers resistance to ampicillin, carbenicillin, and related antibiotics
   6238..6342    -  promoter       AmpR promoter: bla
   6401..6453    -  misc_feature   bom (fragment): basis of mobility region from pBR322
   6608..6987    +  enhancer       CMV enhancer: human cytomegalovirus immediate early enhancer
   6988..7191    +  promoter       CMV promoter: human cytomegalovirus (CMV) immediate early promoter
   7187..7220    +  LTR            5' LTR (truncated) (fragment): truncated 5' long terminal repeat (LTR) from HIV-1
   7236..7254    +  promoter       T7 promoter: promoter for bacteriophage T7 RNA polymerase
   7296..7847    +  CDS            MGMT (fragment): MGMT_HUMAN - Experimental evidence at protein level: Swiss-Prot protein existence level 1. Involved in the cellular defense against the biological effects of O6-methylguanine (O6-MeG) and O4-methylthymine (O4-MeT) in DNA. Repairs the methylated nucleobase in DNA by stoichiometrically transferring the methyl group to a cysteine residue in the enzyme. This is a suicide reaction: the enzyme is irreversibly inactivated. From Homo sapiens (Human).
   7848..1289    +  CDS            Kif5a (fragment) (across the origin): KIF5A_MOUSE - Also known as Kiaa4086, Kif5, Nkhc1. Experimental evidence at protein level: Swiss-Prot protein existence level 1. Microtubule-dependent motor required for slow axonal transport of neurofilament proteins (NFH, NFM and NFL) (PubMed:12682084). Can induce formation of neurite-like membrane protrusions in non-neuronal cells in a ZFYVE27-dependent manner. The ZFYVE27-KIF5A complex contributes to the vesicular transport of VAPA, VAPB, SURF4, RAB11A, RAB11B and RTN3 proteins in neurons (PubMed:21976701). Required for anterograde axonal transportation of MAPK8IP3/JIP3 which is essential
>Addgene plasmid #200792 | CLIPf-KIF5A(Δ954-1027)-SNAPf-HisTag-FLAG | addgene full sequence | sequence record 435687 | Addgene NGS Result
CCACCATGCTGTCCCTGGAGTCCGAGCTACAGCGGCTCCAGGAGGTCAGTGGACACCAGCGAAAGCGGAT
CGCTGAGGTGCTGAATGGGCTGATGAGGGACCTGAGTGAGTTCAGTGTCATCGTGGGCAACGGCGAGATT
AAGCTGCCCGTGGAGATCAGTGGGGCCATCGAGGAGGAGTTCACGGTGGCCCGGCTCTACATCAGCAAGA
TCAAGTCGGAGGTGAAGTCCGTGGTTAAGCGATGTCGGCAGCTGGAGAACCTCCAGGTGGAGTGTCATCG
CAAGATGGAGGTGACCGGTAGGGAGCTGTCATCTTGCCAACTGCTCATCTCACAGCATGAGGCCAAGATC
CGTTCACTCACGGAGTACATGCAGACTGTGGAGTTGAAGAAACGGCACCTGGAAGAGTCCTACGACTCCC
TGAGCGATGAGCTTGCCAGGCTCCAGGCGCACGAAACTGTACACGAGGTAGCTCTGAAAGACAAGGAGCC
AGACACACAGGACGCGGAGGAGGTGAAGAAGGCCCTGGAACTACAGATGGAGAATCACCGTGAGGCCCAT
CACCGGCAGCTGGCCCGCCTCCGGGATGAGATTAATGAGAAACAGAAAACCATTGATGAGCTGAAAGACC
TGAACCAGAAGCTCCAGTTAGAGCTGGAGAAGCTTCAGGCCGACTATGAGAGGCTGAAGAATGAAGAGAA
CGAGAAGAGCGCCAAGCTCCAGGAGCTGACATTTCTGTATGAGCGACATGAGCAGTCCAAGCAGGACCTC
AAGGGGCTGGAGGAGACAGTTGCCCGTGAACTCCAGACCCTCCACAACCTTCGCAAGCTGTTCGTTCAAG
ACGTCACGACTCGAGTCAAGAAAAGTGCAGAAATGGAGCCCGAGGACAGTGGGGGGATTCATTCCCAAAA
GCAGAAGATCTCCTTTCTTGAGAACAACCTGGAACAGCTTACAAAGGTTCACAAACAGCTGGTACGTGAC
AATGCAGATCTGCGTTGTGAGCTTCCTAAATTGGAAAAACGACTTCGGGCTACGGCTGAGAGAGTTAAGG
CCCTGGAGGGTGCACTGAAGGAGGCCAAGGAGGGCGCTATGAAGGACAAGCGTAGATACCAGCAGGAGGT
GGACCGCATCAAAGAAGCCGTGCGGTACAAGAGCTCCGGCAAGCGGGGCCATTCTGCCCAGATCGCTAAG
CCTGTGAGGCCTGGCCACTATCCTGCCTCCTCACCCACCAACCCCTACGGCACCCGGAGCCCCGAGTGTA
TCAGCTACACCAACAACCTCTTCCAGAACGAATTCGATAAGGATTGTGAAATGAAGCGCACAACCCTGGA
CTCCCCACTGGGCAAACTTGAGCTGTCTGGATGCGAGCAGGGACTGCACAGAATCATATTCCTCGGAAAG
GGCACCAGCGCCGCTGATGCAGTGGAAGTTCCAGCACCAGCTGCAGTGCTTGGTGGACCAGAGCCACTTA
TGCAGGCTACAGCTTGGCTGAATGCTTATTTCCACCAGCCGGAAGCCATCGAAGAGTTTCCCGTGCCAGC
ACTGCACCATCCTGTCTTTCAACAAGAGTCCTTCACACGGCAAGTCCTGTGGAAACTCCTGAAAGTCGTG
AAATTTGGGGAAGTGATCTCCTACAGCCACCTGGCTGCACTGGCCGGAAATCCTGCAGCAACTGCCGCTG
TGAAAACTGCCCTGTCCGGCAATCCAGTGCCAATCCTGATTCCTTGTCACCGGGTCGTCCAGGGCGACCT
GGATGTTGGAGGATATGAAGGCGGACTGGCTGTCAAAGAGTGGCTCCTTGCTCACGAGGGCCATAGACTC
GGAAAGCCTGGACTTGGTGGAAGCGCCGGATCTGCAGCAGGATCTGGCGAGTTTCACCACCACCATCACC
ACGACTACAAGGACGACGACGACAAATGAGCGGCCGCTCGAGTCTAGAGGGCCCGTTTAAACCCGCTGAT
CAGCCTCGACTGTGCCTTCTAGTTGCCAGCCATCTGTTGTTTGCCCCTCCCCCGTGCCTTCCTTGACCCT
GGAAGGTGCCACTCCCACTGTCCTTTCCTAATAAAATGAGGAAATTGCATCGCATTGTCTGAGTAGGTGT
CATTCTATTCTGGGGGGTGGGGTGGGGCAGGACAGCAAGGGGGAGGATTGGGAAGACAATAGCAGGCATG
CTGGGGATGCGGTGGGCTCTATGGCTTCTGAGGCGGAAAGAACCAGCTGGGGCTCTAGGGGGTATCCCC
[124 nt withheld, positions 2240-2363]
C
[91 nt withheld, positions 2365-2455]
A
[49 nt withheld, positions 2457-2505]
CCTTTGACGTTGGAGTCCACGTTCTTT
[37 nt withheld, positions 2533-2569]
ACCCTATCTCGGTCTATTCTTTTGATTTATAAGGGATTTTGCCGATTTCGGCCTATTGGTTAAAAAATGA
GCTGATTTAACAAAAATTTAACGCGAATTAATTCTGTGGAATGTGTGTCAGTTAGGGTGTGGAAAGTCCC
CAGGCTCCCCAGCAGGCAGAAGTATGCAAAGCATGCATCTCAATTAGTCAGCAACCAGGTGTGGAAAGTC
CCCAGGCTCCCCAGCAGGCAGAAGTATGCAAAGCATGCATCTCAATTAGTCAGCAACCATAGTCCCGCCC
CTAACTCCGCCCATCCCGCCCCTAACTCCGCCCAGTTCCGCCCATTCTCCGCCCCATGGCTGACTAATTT
TTTTTATTTATGCAGAGGCCGAGGCCGCCTCTGCCTCTGAGCTATTCCAGAAGTAGTGAGGAGGCTTTTT
TGGAGGCCTAGGCTTTTGCAAAAAGCTCCCGGGAGCTTGTATATCCATTTTCGGATCTGATCAAGAGACA
GGATGAGGATCGTTTCGCATGATTGAACAAGATGGATTGCACGCAGGTTCTCCGGCCGCTTGGGTGGAGA
GGCTATTCGGCTATGACTGGGCACAACAGACAATCGGCTGCTCTGATGCCGCCGTGTTCCGGCTGTCAGC
GCAGGGGCGCCCGGTTCTTTTTGTCAAGACCGACCTGTCCGGTGCCCTGAATGAACTGCAGGACGAGGCA
GCGCGGCTATCGTGGCTGGCCACGACGGGCGTTCCTTGCGCAGCTGTGCTCGACGTTGTCACTGAAGCGG
GAAGGGACTGGCTGCTATTGGGCGAAGTGCCGGGGCAGGATCTCCTGTCATCTCACCTTGCTCCTGCCGA
GAAAGTATCCATCATGGCTGATGCAATGCGGCGGCTGCATACGCTTGATCCGGCTACCTGCCCATTCGAC
CACCAAGCGAAACATCGCATCGAGCGAGCACGTACTCGGATGGAAGCCGGTCTTGTCGATCAGGATGATC
TGGACGAAGAGCATCAGGGGCTCGCGCCAGCCGAACTGTTCGCCAGGCTCAAGGCGCGCATGCCCGACGG
CGAGGATCTCGTCGTGACCCATGGCGATGCCTGCTTGCCGAATATCATGGTGGAAAATGGCCGCTTTTCT
GGATTCATCGACTGTGGCCGGCTGGGTGTGGCGGACCGCTATCAGGACATAGCGTTGGCTACCCGTGATA
TTGCTGAAGAGCTTGGCGGCGAATGGGCTGACCGCTTCCTCGTGCTTTACGGTATCGCCGCTCCCGATTC
GCAGCGCATCGCCTTCTATCGCCTTCTTGACGAGTTCTTCTGAGCGGGACTCTGGGGTTCGAAATGACCG
ACCAAGCGACGCCCAACCTGCCATCACGAGATTTCGATTCCACCGCCGCCTTCTATGAAAGGTTGGGCTT
CGGAATCGTTTTCCGGGACGCCGGCTGGATGATCCTCCAGCGCGGGGATCTCATGCTGGAGTTCTTCGCC
CACCCCAACTTGTTTATTGCAGCTTATAATGGTTACAAATAAAGCAATAGCATCACAAATTTCACAAATA
AAGCATTTTTTTCACTGCATTCTAGTTGTGGTTTGTCCAAACTCATCAATGTATCTTATCATGTCTGTAT
ACCGTCGACCTCTAGCTAGAGCTTGGCGTAATCATGGTCATAGCTGTTTCCTGTGTGAAATTGTTATCCG
CTCACAATTCCACACAACATACGAGCCGGAAGCATAAAGTGTAAAGCCTGGGGTGCCTAATGAGTGAGCT
AACTCACATTAATTGCGTTGCGCTCACTGCCCGCTTTCCAGTCGGGAAACCTGTCGTGCCAGCTGCATTA
ATGAATCGGCCAACGCGCGGGGAGAGGCGGTTTGCGTATTGGGCGCTCTTCCGCTTCCTCGCTCACTGAC
TCGCTGCGCTCGGTCGTTCGGCTGCGGCGAGCGGTATCAGCTCACTCAAAGGCGGTAATACGGTTATCCA
CAGAATCAGGGGATAACGCAGGAAAGAACATGTGAGCAAAAGGCCAGCAAAAGGCCAGGAACCGTAAAAA
GGCCGCGTTGCTGGCGTTTTTCCATAGGCTCCGCCCCCCTGACGAGCATCACAAAAATCGACGCTCAAGT
CAGAGGTGGCGAAACCCGACAGGACTATAAAGATACCAGGCGTTTCCCCCTGGAAGCTCCCTCGTGCGCT
CTCCTGTTCCGACCCTGCCGCTTACCGGATACCTGTCCGCCTTTCTCCCTTCGGGAAGCGTGGCGCTTTC
TCATAGCTCACGCTGTAGGTATCTCAGTTCGGTGTAGGTCGTTCGCTCCAAGCTGGGCTGTGTGCACGAA
CCCCCCGTTCAGCCCGACCGCTGCGCCTTATCCGGTAACTATCGTCTTGAGTCCAACCCGGTAAGACACG
ACTTATCGCCACTGGCAGCAGCCACTGGTAACAGGATTAGCAGAGCGAGGTATGTAGGCGGTGCTACAGA
GTTCTTGAAGTGGTGGCCTAACTACGGCTACACTAGAAGAACAGTATTTGGTATCTGCGCTCTGCTGAAG
CCAGTTACCTTCGGAAAAAGAGTTGGTAGCTCTTGATCCGGCAAACAAACCACCGCTGGTAGCGGTGGTT
TTTTTGTTTGCAAGCAGCAGATTACGCGCAGAAAAAAAGGATCTCAAGAAGATCCTTTGATCTTTTCTAC
GGGGTCTGACGCTCAGTGGAACGAAAACTCACGTTAAGGGATTTTGGTCATGAGATTATCAAAAAGGATC
TTCACCTAGATCCTTTTAAATTAAAAATGAAGTTTTAAATCAATCTAAAGTATATATGAGTAAACTTGGT
CTGACAGTTACCAATGCTTAATCAGTGAGGCACCTATCTCAGCGATCTGTCTATTTCGTTCATCCATAGT
TGCCTGACTCCCCGTCGTGTAGATAACTACGATACGGGAGGGCTTACCATCTGGCCCCAGTGCTGCAATG
ATACCGCGAGACCCACGCTCACCGGCTCCAGATTTATCAGCAATAAACCAGCCAGCCGGAAGGGCCGAGC
GCAGAAGTGGTCCTGCAACTTTATCCGCCTCCATCCAGTCTATTAATTGTTGCCGGGAAGCTAGAGTAAG
TAGTTCGCCAGTTAATAGTTTGCGCAACGTTGTTGCCATTGCTACAGGCATCGTGGTGTCACGCTCGTCG
TTTGGTATGGCTTCATTCAGCTCCGGTTCCCAACGATCAAGGCGAGTTACATGATCCCCCATGTTGTGCA
AAAAAGCGGTTAGCTCCTTCGGTCCTCCGATCGTTGTCAGAAGTAAGTTGGCCGCAGTGTTATCACTCAT
GGTTATGGCAGCACTGCATAATTCTCTTACTGTCATGCCATCCGTAAGATGCTTTTCTGTGACTGGTGAG
TACTCAACCAAGTCATTCTGAGAATAGTGTATGCGGCGACCGAGTTGCTCTTGCCCGGCGTCAATACGGG
ATAATACCGCGCCACATAGCAGAACTTTAAAAGTGCTCATCATTGGAAAACGTTCTTCGGGGCGAAAACT
CTCAAGGATCTTACCGCTGTTGAGATCCAGTTCGATGTAACCCACTCGTGCACCCAACTGATCTTCAGCA
TCTTTTACTTTCACCAGCGTTTCTGGGTGAGCAAAAACAGGAAGGCAAAATGCCGCAAAAAAGGGAATAA
GGGCGACACGGAAATGTTGAATACTCATACTCTTCCTTTTTCAATATTATTGAAGCATTTATCAGGGTTA
TTGTCTCATGAGCGGATACATATTTGAATGTATTTAGAAAAATAAACAAATAGGGGTTCCGCGCACATTT
CCCCGAAAAGTGCCACCTGACGTCGACGGATCGGGAGATCTCCCGATCCCCTATGGTGCACTCTCAGTAC
AATCTGCTCTGATGCCGCATAGTTAAGCCAGTATCTGCTCCCTGCTTGTGTGTTGGAGGTCGCTGAGTAG
TGCGCGAGCAAAATTTAAGCTACAACAAGGCAAGGCTTGACCGACAATTGCATGAAGAATCTGCTTAGGG
TTAGGCGTTTTGCGCTGCTTCGCGATGTACGGGCCAGATATACGCGTTGACATTGATTATTGACTAGTTA
TTAATAGTAATCAATTACGGGGTCATTAGTTCATAGCCCATATATGGAGTTCCGCGTTACATAACTTACG
GTAAATGGCCCGCCTGGCTGACCGCCCAACGACCCCCGCCCATTGACGTCAATAATGACGTATGTTCCCA
TAGTAACGCCAATAGGGACTTTCCATTGACGTCAATGGGTGGAGTATTTACGGTAAACTGCCCACTTGGC
AGTACATCAAGTGTATCATATGCCAAGTACGCCCCCTATTGACGTCAATGACGGTAAATGGCCCGCCTGG
CATTATGCCCAGTACATGACCTTATGGGACTTTCCTACTTGGCAGTACATCTACGTATTAGTCATCGCTA
TTACCATGGTGATGCGGTTTTGGCAGTACATCAATGGGCGTGGATAGCGGTTTGACTCACGGGGATTTCC
AAGTCTCCACCCCATTGACGTCAATGGGAGTTTGTTTTGGCACCAAAATCAACGGGACTTTCCAAAATGT
CGTAACAACTCCGCCCCATTGACGCAAATGGGCGGTAGGCGTGTACGGTGGGAGGTCTATATAAGCAGAG
CTCTCTGGCTAACTAGAGAACCCACTGCTTACTGGCTTATCGAAATTAATACGACTCACTATAGGGAGAC
CCAAGCTGGCTAGCGTTTAAACTTAAGCTTGGTACCATGGACAAGGACTGCGAGATGAAGCGGACCACAC
TGGATAGCCCTCTGGGCAAGCTGGAACTGAGCGGCTGTGAACAGGGCCTGCACCGGATCATCTTTCTCGG
CAAGGGAACCTCTGCCGCCGATGCTGTTGAAGTGCCTGCTCCTGCTGCTGTGCTCGGAGGACCTGAACCT
CTGATTCAGGCCACCGCCTGGCTGAACGCCTACTTTCATCAGCCCGAGGCCATCGAGGAGTTCCCCGTTC
CTGCTCTGCATCACCCCGTGTTCCAGCAAGAAAGCTTCACCAGACAGGTGCTGTGGAAGCTGCTGAAGGT
GGTCAAGTTCGGCGAAGTGATCAGCGAGTCTCACCTGGCCGCTCTCGTGGGAAATCCAGCTGCTACAGCC
GCCGTGAACACAGCCCTGGATGGAAACCCTGTGCCTATTCTGATCCCCTGCCACAGAGTGGTGCAGGGCG
ATTCTGATGTGGGCCCTTATCTTGGAGGCCTGGCCGTGAAAGAATGGCTGCTGGCCCACGAAGGACACAG
ACTGGGAAAACCTGGCCTCGGAGGATCCATGGCGGAGACTAACAACGAATGCAGCATCAAGGTGCTTTGC
CGATTTCGGCCCCTGAACCAGGCCGAGATTCTGCGGGGGGACAAGTTCATCCCCATTTTCCAAGGGGACG
ACAGCGTCATTATTGGGGGAAAGCCATATGTCTTTGACCGCGTCTTCCCCCCAAACACCACTCAGGAGCA
GGTTTACCACGCCTGTGCCATGCAGATCGTCAAAGACGTCCTTGCTGGTTACAATGGCACAATCTTCGCT
TATGGACAGACATCCTCAGGGAAAACGCATACCATGGAGGGGAAGCTGCACGACCCTCAGCTGATGGGCA
TCATTCCCCGGATCGCTCGAGACATCTTCAACCACATCTACTCCATGGATGAGAACCTTGAATTCCACAT
TAAGGTATCTTACTTCGAGATTTACCTGGATAAGATCCGTGACCTTTTGGATGTGACCAAGACGAACCTG
TCCGTGCATGAGGACAAAAACCGGGTGCCGTTTGTCAAGGGTTGTACCGAACGCTTTGTGTCCAGCCCAG
AGGAGATTCTGGATGTGATCGATGAGGGGAAGTCCAACCGTCACGTAGCTGTCACCAACATGAACGAGCA
CAGTTCTCGGAGCCACAGCATCTTCCTCATCAACATCAAGCAGGAGAACGTAGAGACCGAGCAGAAGCTC
AGCGGGAAGCTGTACCTCGTGGATCTGGCCGGAAGCGAGAAGGTCAGCAAGACAGGGGCAGAGGGAGCCG
TTCTGGACGAGGCAAAGAATATCAACAAGTCGCTGTCGGCCCTGGGGAACGTGATCTCTGCACTGGCAGA
GGGCACCAAAAGCTACGTGCCGTACCGCGACAGCAAAATGACGAGGATTCTCCAGGACTCTCTGGGAGGG
AACTGCAGGACTACCATGTTCATCTGCTGCTCGCCGTCCAGCTACAATGACGCAGAGACCAAGTCCACGC
TCATGTTTGGACAGCGGGCGAAGACCATCAAGAACACTGCCTCAGTGAATCTGGAGCTGACTGCTGAGCA
GTGGAAGAAGAAGTATGAGAAGGAGAAGGAGAAGACCAAGGCCCAGAAGGAGACAATTGCGAAGCTAGAG
GCTGAGCTTAGCCGGTGGCGCAATGGAGAGAATGTGCCTGAGACTGAGCGCCTGGCTGGAGAGGACTCAG
CTCTGGGAGCTGAGCTCTGCGAGGAGACCCCTGTGAATGACAACTCATCCATTGTGGTACGCATCGCACC
TGAGGAAAGGCAGAAATATGAGGAAGAGATCCGCCGTCTCTACAAGCAGCTTGATGACAAGGATGATGAG
ATCAACCAGCAGAGCCAGCTCATTGAGAAGCTGAAGCAGCAGATGCTGGACCAGGAAGAGCTGCTCGTGT
CCACTCGGGGAGACAACGAGAAGGTCCAGCGGGAGCTTAGCCACCTGCAGTCCGAGAACGATGCTGCGAA
GGACGAGGTGAAGGAAGTGCTGCAGGCCCTAGAGGAGCTGGCGGTCAACTACGACCAGAAGTCCCAGGAG
GTGGAGGAGAAGAGCCAGCAGAACCAGCTGCTGGTGGACGAGCTGTCCCAGAAAGTGG
